Addgene plasmid #137972: pFd029.R2.RFP
Purpose: Expresses Prochlorococcus marinus NATL1A Fd 1 fused to mRFP
Depositing lab: Jonathan Silberg. Depositing organization: Rice University. Publication: Prochlorococcus phage ferredoxin: Structural characterization and electron transfer to cyanobacterial sulfite reductases. Campbell IJ, Olmos JL Jr, Xu W, Kahanda D, Atkinson JT, Sparks ON, Miller MD, Phillips GN Jr, Bennett GN, Silberg JJ. J Biol Chem. 2020 May 19. pii: RA120.013501. doi: 10.1074/jbc.RA120.013501. PubMed 32434930.
Backbone
  Vector backbone: ColE1
  Total vector size (bp): 3912
  Vector type: Synthetic Biology
Growth in bacteria
  Bacterial resistance: Chloramphenicol, 25 μg/mL
  Growth temperature: 37°C
  Growth strain: DH5alpha
  Copy number: Low Copy
Gene/Insert
  Gene/Insert name: Prochlorococcus marinus NATL1A ferredoxin 1 fused to monomeric RFP (alt name: pmN1-Fd1-RFP)
  Insert size (bp): 1008
Terms and licenses: Academic/Nonprofit Terms; Industry Terms: Not Available to Industry
How to cite: pFd029.R2.RFP was a gift from Jonathan Silberg (Addgene plasmid # 137972 ; http://n2t.net/addgene:137972 ; RRID:Addgene_137972)
