[The description below was written by a language model from this plasmid's Addgene catalogue record and pLannotate feature annotations shown in this document.]
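Description:
pFd029.R2.RFP is a 3,912 bp bacterial expression plasmid, classed as a synthetic biology vector, that produces ferredoxin 1 from the cyanobacterium Prochlorococcus marinus NATL1A fused to monomeric red fluorescent protein. It replicates in E. coli from a ColE1-type origin and is selected with chloramphenicol through a cat gene driven by its native promoter and followed by a lambda t0 terminator. The catalogue lists the plasmid as low copy, whereas the automated annotation labels the origin as belonging to the high-copy ColE1/pMB1/pUC family. The record does not resolve this difference.

The roughly 1 kb insert consists of the ferredoxin coding sequence followed, after a short linker region, by mRFP1, so the fluorescent protein sits at the C-terminus of the ferredoxin. The annotation software labelled the ferredoxin ORF by homology to petF1 from another cyanobacterium, but the catalogue identifies it as the Prochlorococcus protein. On the circular map the PLtetO-1 promoter lies immediately upstream of the fusion, and the transcript ends at tandem rrnB T1 and T7Te terminators. A second cassette expresses the TetR repressor from a fragment of the constitutive J23119 promoter, with its own rrnB T1 terminator. TetR binds the tet operators in PLtetO-1 and keeps the fusion repressed until a tetracycline-type inducer is added, which gives titratable expression from a single plasmid.

The RFP tag provides a fluorescence readout of ferredoxin abundance in cells. This fits the associated study of ferredoxin electron transfer to cyanobacterial sulfite reductases, where it would allow comparison of expression levels, although the record does not spell out this use.
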