Features (pLannotate 1.2.2; 13 found; start..end, strand, type, name):
     25..321     +  CDS            petF1: FER1_LEPBY - Experimental evidence at protein level: Swiss-Prot protein existence level 1. Principal electron carrier in NADP-photoreduction. From Leptolyngbya boryana (Plectonema boryanum).
    358..1032    +  CDS            mRFP1: monomeric derivative of DsRed (Campbell et al., 2002)
   1062..1133    +  terminator     rrnB T1 terminator: transcription terminator T1 from the E. coli rrnB gene
   1149..1176    +  terminator     T7Te terminator: phage T7 early transcription terminator
   1183..1227    +  misc_feature   MCS (fragment): pUC18/19 multiple cloning site
   1234..1262    +  promoter       J23119 promoter (fragment): bacterial promoter (Registry of Standard Biological Parts BBa J23119)
   1297..1923    +  CDS            TetR: tetracycline repressor TetR; tetR; TetR binds to the tetracycline operator tetO to inhibit transcription. This inhibition can be relieved by adding tetracycline or doxycycline.
   1929..2015    +  terminator     rrnB T1 terminator: Escherichia coli rrnB; transcription terminator T1 from the E. coli rrnB gene
   2180..2768    -  rep_origin     ori: high-copy-number ColE1/pMB1/pBR322/pUC origin of replication
   2856..2950    -  terminator     lambda t0 terminator: transcription terminator from phage lambda
   2974..3630    -  CDS            cat: CAT_ECOLX - Experimental evidence at protein level: Swiss-Prot protein existence level 1. This enzyme is an effector of chloramphenicol resistance in bacteria. From Escherichia coli. This protein is used as a marker in many commonly used cloning vectors, such as pACYC184.
   3631..3729    -  promoter       cat promoter: promoter of the E. coli cat gene encoding chloramphenicol acetyltransferase
   3838..3911    +  promoter       PLtetO-1 promoter: modified phage lambda PL promoter with tet operator sites (Lutz and Bujard, 1997)
>Addgene plasmid #137972 | pFd029.R2.RFP | addgene full sequence | sequence record 273664 | Addgene NGS Result
ATTACCGGCAACAGGAGACACAAAATGACCTCCTTCAAAATCACCTTCATCAACGAATTGAGCGGTCTGA
AAGAAATTATTGATATCCCTGATGATAAATACATTCTGGACGCCGCATGCGAACAAAACATCGAACTGCC
TGCATCCTGCCGGGAAGGCACTTGCTCGACCTGCGTGGCAAAGTTGGAAAAAGGGAACGTAGACCAACAG
GACCAGAGCTTCTTGGATGACGACCAGATTGAAAAGGGTTACATTCTGATCTGTAAAGCGTACCCACTGT
CAGATTGTATTATTCGGACTCATGCGGAAGACCAGTTATATGGGGGCTCTGGAGGTTCTGGAGGTTCTGG
TGGGTCCGCGAGTAGCGAAGACGTTATCAAAGAGTTCATGCGTTTCAAAGTTCGTATGGAAGGTTCCGTT
AACGGTCACGAGTTCGAAATCGAAGGTGAAGGTGAAGGTCGTCCGTACGAAGGTACCCAGACCGCTAAAC
TGAAAGTTACCAAAGGTGGTCCGCTGCCGTTCGCTTGGGACATCCTGTCCCCGCAGTTCCAGTACGGTTC
CAAAGCTTACGTTAAACACCCGGCTGACATCCCGGACTACCTGAAACTGTCCTTCCCGGAAGGTTTCAAA
TGGGAACGTGTTATGAACTTCGAAGACGGTGGTGTTGTTACCGTTACCCAGGACTCCTCCCTGCAAGACG
GTGAGTTCATCTACAAAGTTAAACTGCGTGGTACCAACTTCCCGTCCGACGGTCCGGTTATGCAGAAAAA
AACCATGGGTTGGGAAGCTTCCACCGAACGTATGTACCCGGAAGACGGTGCTCTGAAAGGTGAAATCAAA
ATGCGTCTGAAACTGAAAGACGGTGGTCACTACGACGCTGAAGTTAAAACCACCTACATGGCTAAAAAAC
CGGTTCAGCTGCCGGGTGCTTACAAAACCGACATCAAACTGGACATCACCTCCCACAACGAAGACTACAC
CATCGTTGAACAGTACGAACGTGCTGAAGGTCGTCACTCCACCGGTGCTTAAGAATTCTGATAATAATCT
AGACCAGGCATCAAATAAAACGAAAGGCTCAGTCGAAAGACTGGGCCTTTCGTTTTATCTGTTGTTTGTC
GGTGAACGCTCTCTACTAGAGTCACACTGGCTCACCTTCGGGTGGGCCTTTCTGCGTTTATAGGTACCCG
TGGATCCTCTAGAGTCGACCTGCAGGCATGCAAGCTTTTTACGGCTAGCTCAGTCCTAGGTATAGTGCTA
GCCCAGCCAGAGAAACACTCTTTAACAGGGGGTAGTATGATGTCTCGTTTAGATAAAAGTAAAGTGATTA
ACAGCGCATTAGAGCTGCTTAATGAGGTCGGAATCGAAGGTTTAACAACCCGTAAACTCGCCCAGAAGCT
AGGTGTAGAGCAGCCTACATTGTATTGGCATGTAAAAAATAAGCGGGCTTTGCTCGACGCCTTAGCCATT
GAGATGTTAGATAGGCACCATACTCACTTTTGCCCTTTAGAAGGGGAAAGCTGGCAAGATTTTTTACGTA
ATAACGCTAAAAGTTTTAGATGTGCTTTACTAAGTCATCGCGATGGAGCAAAAGTACATTTAGGTACACG
GCCTACAGAAAAACAGTATGAAACTCTCGAAAATCAATTAGCCTTTTTATGCCAACAAGGTTTTTCACTA
GAGAATGCATTATATGCACTCAGCGCAGTGGGGCATTTTACTTTAGGTTGCGTATTGGAAGATCAAGAGC
ATCAAGTCGCTAAAGAAGAAAGGGAAACACCTACTACTGATAGTATGCCGCCATTATTACGACAAGCTAT
CGAATTATTTGATCACCAAGGTGCAGAGCCAGCCTTCTTATTCGGCCTTGAATTGATCATATGCGGATTA
GAAAAACAACTTAAATGTGAAAGTGGGTCTTAAGGCATCAAATAAAACGAAAGGCTCAGTCGAAAGACTG
GGCCTTTCGTTTTATCTGTTGTTTGTCGGTGAACGCTCTCCTGAGTAGGACAAATCCGCCGCCCTAGACC
TAGGGCGTTCGGCTGCGGCGAGCGGTATCAGCTCACTCAAAGGCGGTAATACGGTTATCCACAGAATCAG
GGGATAACGCATGCAAGAACATGTGAGCAAAAGGCCAGCAAAAGGCCAGGAACCGTAAAAAGGCCGCGTT
GCTGGCGTTTTTCCATAGGCTCCGCCCCCCTGACGAGCATCACAAAAATCGACGCTCAAGTCAGAGGTGG
CGAAACCCGACAGGACTATAAAGATACCAGGCGTTTCCCCCTGGAAGCTCCCTCGTGCGCTCTCCTGTTC
CGACCCTGCCGCTTACCGGATACCTGTCCGCCTTTCTCCCTTCGGGAAGCGTGGCGCTTTCTCATAGCTC
ACGCTGTAGGTATCTCAGTTCGGTGTAGGTCGTTCGCTCCAAGCTGGGCTGTGTGCACGAACCCCCCGTT
CAGCCCGACCGCTGCGCCTTATCCGGTAACTATCGTCTTGAGTCCAACCCGGTAAGACACGACTTATCGC
CACTGGCAGCAGCCACTGGTAACAGGATTAGCAGAGCGAGGTATGTAGGCGGTGCTACAGAGTTCTTGAA
GTGGTGGCCTAACTACGGCTACACTAGAAGGACAGTATTTGGTATCTGCGCTCTGCTGAAGCCAGTTACC
TTCGGAAAAAGAGTTGGTAGCTCTTGATCCGGCAAACAAACCACCGCTGGTAGCGGTGGTTTTTTTGTTT
GCAAGCAGCAGATTACGCGCAGAAAAAAAGGATCTCAAGAAGATCCTTTGATCTTTTCTACGGGGTCTGA
CGCTCAGTGGAACGAAAACTCACGTTAAGGGATTTTGGTCATGACTAGTGCTTGGATTCTCACCAATAAA
AAACGCCCGGCGGCAACCGAGCGTTCTGAACAAATCCAGATGGAGTTCTGAGGTCATTACTGGATCTATC
AACAGGAGTCCAAGCGAGCTCGATATCAAATTACGCCCCGCCCTGCCACTCATCGCAGTACTGTTGTAAT
TCATTAAGCATTCTGCCGACATGGAAGCCATCACAAACGGCATGATGAACCTGAATCGCCAGCGGCATCA
GCACCTTGTCGCCTTGCGTATAATATTTGCCCATGGTGAAAACGGGGGCGAAGAAGTTGTCCATATTGGC
CACGTTTAAATCAAAACTGGTGAAACTCACCCAGGGATTGGCTGAGACGAAAAACATATTCTCAATAAAC
CCTTTAGGGAAATAGGCCAGGTTTTCACCATAACACGCCACATCTTGCGAATATATGTGTAGAAACTGCC
GGAAATCGTCGTGGTATTCACTCCAGAGCGATGAAAACGTTTCAGTTTGCTCATGGAAAACGGTGTAACA
AGGGTGAACACTATCCCATATCACCAGCTCACCGTCTTTCATTGCCATACGAAATTCCGGATGAGCATTC
ATCAGGCGGGCAAGAATGTGAATAAAGGCCGGATAAAACTTGTGCTTATTTTTCTTTACGGTCTTTAAAA
AGGCCGTAATATCCAGCTGAACGGTCTGGTTATAGGTACATTGAGCAACTGACTGAAATGCCTCAAAATG
TTCTTTACGATGCCATTGGGATATATCAACGGTGGTATATCCAGTGATTTTTTTCTCCATTTTAGCTTCC
TTAGCTCCTGAAAATCTCGATAACTCAAAAAATACGACCGGTAGTGATCTTATTTCATTATGGTGAAAGT
TGGAACCTCTTACGGGCCGGCCAACGTCTCATTTTCGCCAGATATCGACGTCTAAGAAACCATTATTATC
ATGACATTAACCTATAAAAATAGGCGTATCACGAGGCCCTTTCGTCTTCACCTCGAGTCCCTATCAGTGA
TAGAGATTGACATCCCTATCAGTGATAGAGATACTGAGCACATCAGCAGGACGCACTGACCG
